Addgene plasmid #156965: pD649-HAsp-PAPLN(Trunc3)-Fc(DAPA)-AviTag-6xHis
Purpose: Mammalian expression of cell-surface protein partial extracellular domain fused to Fc(DAPA)-Avi-6xHis. Protein is secreted from cells.
Depositing lab: Chris Garcia. Depositing organization: Stanford University. Publication: A Human IgSF Cell-Surface Interactome Reveals a Complex Network of Protein-Protein Interactions. Wojtowicz WM, Vielmetter J, Fernandes RA, Siepe DH, Eastman CL, Chisholm GB, Cox S, Klock H, Anderson PW, Rue SM, Miller JJ, Glaser SM, Bragstad ML, Vance J, Lam AW, Lesley SA, Zinn K, Garcia KC. Cell. 2020 Aug 20;182(4):1027-1043.e17. doi: 10.1016/j.cell.2020.07.025. PubMed 32822567.
Backbone
  Vector backbone: pD649
  Backbone size w/o insert (bp): 6106
  Vector type: Mammalian Expression
Growth in bacteria
  Bacterial resistance: Ampicillin, 100 μg/mL
  Growth temperature: 37°C
  Growth strain: DH5alpha
  Copy number: High Copy
Gene/Insert
  Gene/Insert name: PAPLN (alt name: PPN)
  Species: H. sapiens (human)
  Insert size (bp): 2217
  Mutation: Fc region of human IgG contains D265A and P329A mutations (DAPA)
  Entrez Gene: PAPLN (a.k.a. PPN)
  Promoter: CMV/SP6
  Tag / fusion protein: Fc(DAPA)-AviTag-6xHis (C terminal on backbone)
  Cloning method: Restriction Enzyme; 5′ cloning site GCGGCCGC (not destroyed); 3′ cloning site GGCGCGCC (not destroyed)
  Sequencing primers: 5′ ATTTAGGTGACACTATAG; 3′ CACGTACCAGTTGAACTTCACC
Resource information
  A portion of this plasmid was derived from a plasmid made by: synthesis by ThermoFisher
Terms and licenses: Academic/Nonprofit Terms; Industry Terms: Not Available to Industry
Depositor comments: Some plasmids in this collection may have an IS4-like element ISVsa5 family transposase upstream of the CMV promoter.
How to cite: pD649-HAsp-PAPLN(Trunc3)-Fc(DAPA)-AviTag-6xHis was a gift from Chris Garcia (Addgene plasmid # 156965 ; http://n2t.net/addgene:156965 ; RRID:Addgene_156965)
