[The description below was written by a language model from this plasmid's Addgene catalogue record and pLannotate feature annotations shown in this document.]
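Description:
pD649-HAsp-PAPLN(Trunc3)-Fc(DAPA)-AviTag-6xHis is a mammalian expression plasmid of about 8.3 kb, built on the pD649 backbone, for producing a secreted, Fc-fused fragment of human papilin (PAPLN, also called PPN). In E. coli it is maintained at high copy through a ColE1/pUC-type origin and selected with ampicillin via a complete β-lactamase gene. The feature table also picks up short remnants of KanR, lacZα, an rrnB terminator and an f1 origin, which appear to be non-functional backbone fragments. The depositor notes that some plasmids in this collection may carry an IS4-like transposase insertion upstream of the CMV promoter, although no such element is annotated here.

The expression cassette is driven by the CMV immediate-early enhancer and promoter, followed by a fragment of CMV intron A and an SP6 promoter, which could support in vitro transcription and serves as a sequencing primer site. The plasmid name indicates an "HAsp" leader. The annotation software matched a short segment at this position to an immunoglobulin heavy-chain signal sequence, so the exact identity of the secretion signal is not resolved by the record. The 2,217 bp PAPLN insert, a truncated portion of the extracellular region ("Trunc3"), sits between unique NotI and AscI sites and is fused at its C terminus to a human IgG1 Fc. This Fc carries the D265A and P329A (DAPA) substitutions, which are generally used to reduce effector binding. It is followed by an AviTag for site-specific biotinylation and a 6xHis tag for metal-affinity purification, and the cassette ends with a bGH polyadenylation signal. A separate SV40/EM7-driven puromycin resistance cassette with an SV40 poly(A) signal should allow selection in mammalian cells. The plasmid belongs to a collection built for screening interactions among human cell-surface and secreted IgSF proteins.
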