Features (pLannotate 1.2.2; 21 found; start..end, strand, type, name):
    119..143     -  CDS            KanR (fragment): aminoglycoside phosphotransferase; aph(3')-Ia; confers resistance to kanamycin
    254..842     +  rep_origin     ori: high-copy-number ColE1/pMB1/pBR322/pUC origin of replication
   1067..1084    +  terminator     rrnB T2 terminator (fragment): transcription terminator T2 from the E. coli rrnB gene
   1109..1128    -  CDS            lacZα (fragment): LacZα fragment of β-galactosidase; lacZ fragment
   1584..1600    +  protein_bind   lac operator: The lac repressor binds to the lac operator to inhibit transcription in E. coli. This inhibition can be relieved by adding lactose or isopropyl-β-D-thiogalactopyranoside (IPTG). lac repressor encoded by lacI
   1843..2146    +  enhancer       CMV enhancer: human cytomegalovirus immediate early enhancer
   2147..2350    +  promoter       CMV promoter: human cytomegalovirus (CMV) immediate early promoter
   2486..2529    +  intron         CMV intron (fragment): modified intron A from human cytomegalovirus
   2581..2599    +  promoter       SP6 promoter: promoter for bacteriophage SP6 RNA polymerase
   2603..2640    +  CDS            IgH signal sequence (fragment): signal sequence from the mouse immunoglobulin heavy chain variable region
   2749..4965    +  CDS            PAPLN (fragment): PPN_HUMAN - Experimental evidence at transcript level: Swiss-Prot protein existence level 2. From Homo sapiens (Human).
   4981..5658    +  CDS            IGHG1 (fragment): IGHG1_HUMAN - Experimental evidence at protein level: Swiss-Prot protein existence level 1. Constant region of immunoglobulin heavy chains. Immunoglobulins, also known as antibodies, are membrane-bound or secreted glycoproteins produced by B lymphocytes. In the recognition phase of humoral immunity, the membrane-bound immunoglobulins serve as receptors which, upon binding of a specific antigen, trigger the clonal expansion and differentiation of B lymphocytes into immunoglobulins- secreting plasma cells. Secreted immunoglobulins mediate the effector phase of humoral immunity, which results in
   5873..5984    +  polyA_signal   bGH poly(A) signal: bovine growth hormone polyadenylation signal
   5985..6093    +  rep_origin     f1 ori (fragment): f1 bacteriophage origin of replication; arrow indicates direction of (+) strand synthesis
   6107..6436    +  promoter       SV40 promoter: SV40 enhancer and early promoter
   6484..6531    +  promoter       EM7 promoter: synthetic bacterial promoter&nbsp
   6550..7149    +  CDS            PuroR (fragment): puromycin N-acetyltransferase; pac from Streptomyces; confers resistance to puromycin
   7159..7284    +  CDS            ble (fragment): BLE_KLEPN - Experimental evidence at protein level: Swiss-Prot protein existence level 1. Binding protein with a strong affinity to the bleomycin family of antibiotics. Binds to CL990; an antimitotic-antibiotic compound. From Klebsiella pneumoniae.
   7279..7400    +  polyA_signal   SV40 poly(A) signal: SV40 polyadenylation signal
   7453..8313    -  CDS            AmpR: β-lactamase; bla; confers resistance to ampicillin, carbenicillin, and related antibiotics
   8316..89      -  promoter       AmpR promoter (fragment) (across the origin): bla
>Addgene plasmid #156965 | pD649-HAsp-PAPLN(Trunc3)-Fc(DAPA)-AviTag-6xHis | depositor full sequence | sequence record 303039 | Full Sequence
TTTCAATATTATTGAAGCATTTATCAGGGTTATTGTCTCATGAGCGGATACATATTTGAATGTATTTAGA
AAAATAAACAAATAGGGGTCAGTGTTACAACCAATTAACCAATTCTGAACATTATCGCGAGCCCATTTAT
ACCTGAATATGGCTCATAACACCCCTTGCTCATGACCAAAATCCCTTAACGTGAGTTACGCGCGCGTCGT
TCCACTGAGCGTCAGACCCCGTAGAAAAGATCAAAGGATCTTCTTGAGATCCTTTTTTTCTGCGCGTAAT
CTGCTGCTTGCAAACAAAAAAACCACCGCTACCAGCGGTGGTTTGTTTGCCGGATCAAGAGCTACCAACT
CTTTTTCCGAAGGTAACTGGCTTCAGCAGAGCGCAGATACCAAATACTGTTCTTCTAGTGTAGCCGTAGT
TAGCCCACCACTTCAAGAACTCTGTAGCACCGCCTACATACCTCGCTCTGCTAATCCTGTTACCAGTGGC
TGCTGCCAGTGGCGATAAGTCGTGTCTTACCGGGTTGGACTCAAGACGATAGTTACCGGATAAGGCGCAG
CGGTCGGGCTGAACGGGGGGTTCGTGCACACAGCCCAGCTTGGAGCGAACGACCTACACCGAACTGAGAT
ACCTACAGCGTGAGCTATGAGAAAGCGCCACGCTTCCCGAAGGGAGAAAGGCGGACAGGTATCCGGTAAG
CGGCAGGGTCGGAACAGGAGAGCGCACGAGGGAGCTTCCAGGGGGAAACGCCTGGTATCTTTATAGTCCT
GTCGGGTTTCGCCACCTCTGACTTGAGCGTCGATTTTTGTGATGCTCGTCAGGGGGGCGGAGCCTATGGA
AAAACGCCAGCAACGCGGCCTTTTTACGGTTCCTGGCCTTTTGCTGGCCTTTTGCTCACATGTTCTTTCC
TGCGTTATCCCCTGATTCTGTGGATAACCGTATTACCGCCTTTGAGTGAGCTGATACCGCTCGCCGCAGC
CGAACGACCGAGCGCAGCGAGTCAGTGAGCGAGGAAGCGGAAGGCGAGAGTAGGGAACTGCCAGGCATCA
AACTAAGCAGAAGGCCCCTGACGGATGGCCTTTTTGCGTTTCTACAAACTCTTTCTGTGTTGTAAAACGA
CGGCCAGTCTTAAGCTCGGGCCCCCTGGGCGGTTCTGATAACGAGTAATCGTTAATCCGCAAATAACGTA
AAAACCCGCTTCGGCGGGTTTTTTTATGGGGGGAGTTTAGGGAAAGAGCATTTGTCAGAATATTTAAGGG
CGCCTGTCACTTTGCTTGATATATGAGAATTATTTAACCTTATAAATGAGAAAAAAGCAACGCACTTTAA
ATAAGATACGTTGCTTTTTCGATTGATGAACACCTATAATTAAACTATTCATCTATTATTTATGATTTTT
TGTATATACAATATTTCTAGTTTGTTAAAGAGAATTAAGAAAATAAATCTCGAAAATAATAAAGGGAAAA
TCAGTTTTTGATATCAAAATTATACATGTCAACGATAATACAAAATATAATACAAACTATAAGATGTTAT
CAGTATTTATTATCATTTAGAATAAATTTTGTGTCGCCCTTAATTGTGAGCGGATAACAATTACGAGCTT
CATGCACAGTGGCGTTGACTCAATATTGGCCATTAGCCATATTATTCATTGGTTATATAGCATAAATCAA
TATTGGCTATTGGCCATTGCATACGTTGTATCTATATCATAATATGTACATTTATATTGGCTCATGTCCA
ATATGACCGCCATGTTGGCATTGATTATTGACTAGTTATTAATAGTAATCAATTACGGGGTCATTAGTTC
ATAGCCCATATATGGAGTTCCGCGTTACATAACTTACGGTAAATGGCCCGCCTGGCTGACCGCCCAACGA
CCCCCGCCCATTGACGTCAATAATGACGTATGTTCCCATAGTAACGCCAATAGGGACTTTCCATTGACGT
CAATGGGTGGAGTATTTACGGTAAACTGCCCACTTGGCAGTACATCAAGTGTATCATATGCCAAGTACGC
CCCCTATTGACGTCAATGACGGTAAATGGCCCGCCTGGCATTATGCCCAGTACATGACCTTATGGGACTT
TCCTACTTGGCAGTACATCTACGTATTAGTCATCGCTATTACCATGGTGATGCGGTTTTGGCAGTACATC
AATGGGCGTGGATAGCGGTTTGACTCACGGGGATTTCCAAGTCTCCACCCCATTGACGTCAATGGGAGTT
TGTTTTGGCACCAAAATCAACGGGACTTTCCAAAATGTCGTAACAACTCCGCCCCATTGACGCAAATGGG
CGGTAGGCGTGTACGGTGGGAGGTCTATATAAGCAGAGCTCGTTTAGTGAACCGTCAGATCGCCTGGAGA
CGCCATCCACGCTGTTTTGACCTCCATAGAAGACACCGGGACCGATCCAGCCTCCGCGGCCGGGAACGGT
GCATTGGAACGCGGATTCCCCGTGCCAAGAGTGACGTAAGTACCGCCTATAGAGTCTATAGGCCCACCCC
CTTGGCTTCGTTAGAACGCGGCTACAATTAATACATAACCTTATGTATCATACACATACGATTTAGGTGA
CACTATAGAATAACATCCACTTTGCCTTTCTCTCCACAGGTGTCCACTCCCAGGTCCAACTGCACCTCGG
TTCTATCGAAAACGCGCCTGCTAGCGCCACCATGAAGACCATCATTGCCCTGAGCTACATCTTCTGCCTG
GTGTTCGCTGCGGCCGCCTTGCCTCAAGAGGTTCCATCTATGCAGGACGTGCACACCCCTGCCAGCAATC
CTTGGATGCCTCTGGGACCTCAAGAGAGCCCTGCCTCTGATAGTAGAGGACAGTGGTGGGCCGCTCAAGA
GCATCCTTCTGCCAGAGGCGATCACAGAGGCGAAAGGGGAGATCCTAGAGGCGACCAGGGAACACATCTG
TCTGCTCTCGGACCTGCTCCATCTCTGCAGCAGCCTCCATATCAGCAGCCACTGAGATCTGGCAGCGGCC
CTCACGATTGCAGACACTCTCCACACGGCTGTTGTCCTGATGGCCACACAGCTTCTCTTGGCCCTCAGTG
GCAAGGATGTCCTGGTGCTCCTTGCCAGCAGAGCAGATACGGCTGCTGCCCTGATAGAGTGTCAGTGGCC
GAAGGACCTCACCACGCCGGCTGTACAAAGAGCTATGGCGGAGATTCTACCGGCGGCATGCCTAGAAGTA
GAGCCGTGGCCTCTACCGTGCACAATACCCATCAGCCTCAGGCTCAGCAGAACGAGCCTAGCGAGTGTAG
AGGCAGCCAGTTCGGCTGCTGTTACGATAATGTGGCTACAGCCGCCGGACCTCTCGGAGAGGGATGTGTT
GGACAGCCTTCTCATGCTTACCCCGTGCGGTGTCTGCTGCCTTCTGCTCATGGATCTTGTGCCGATTGGG
CCGCCAGATGGTACTTTGTGGCTTCCGTGGGCCAGTGCAACAGATTTTGGTACGGCGGATGCCACGGCAA
CGCCAACAATTTTGCCTCCGAGCAAGAGTGCATGAGCAGCTGTCAGGGATCTCTGCACGGACCTAGAAGG
CCTCAACCTGGCGCCTCTGGAAGATCTACACACACAGATGGCGGAGGATCTAGCCCTGCCGGCGAACAAG
AACCTTCTCAGCATAGAACAGGCGCTGCCGTGCAAAGAAAGCCTTGGCCTTCTGGCGGACTGTGGCGACA
GGATCAACAACCTGGACCTGGCGAAGCCCCTCACACACAGGCTTTTGGAGAATGGCCTTGGGGCCAAGAA
CTGGGATCAAGAGCACCTGGACTCGGCGGAGATGCTGGATCTCCTGCTCCTCCATTTCACAGCAGCAGCT
ACAGAATCAGCCTGGCTGGCGTGGAACCATCTCTGGTTCAAGCTGCTCTGGGACAGCTCGTGCGGCTGAG
CTGTTCTGATGATACAGCCCCTGAATCTCAGGCCGCCTGGCAAAAAGATGGCCAGCCAATCAGCAGCGAC
CGGCACAGACTGCAGTTTGACGGCAGCCTGATCATTCACCCACTGCAGGCTGAGGATGCCGGCACATACA
GCTGTGGCTCTACCAGACCTGGCCGGGATTCTCAGAAGATCCAGCTGAGAATCATCGGCGGCGATATGGC
CGTGCTGTCTGAAGCCGAACTCAGCAGATTCCCTCAGCCTAGAGATCCCGCTCAGGATTTTGGACAAGCT
GGCGCTGCTGGACCTCTGGGAGCCATTCCTTCTAGTCACCCTCAGCCAGCCAACCGGCTGAGACTGGACC
AGAATCAACCCAGAGTGGTGGACGCCTCTCCTGGCCAGAGAATCAGAATGACATGCAGAGCCGAGGGCTT
CCCACCTCCTGCTATTGAGTGGCAGAGAGATGGACAGCCCGTCAGCTCTCCTAGACACCAGCTGCAGCCA
GATGGCAGCCTGGTTATTAGCAGAGTGGCTGTGGAAGATGGCGGCTTCTACACATGCGTGGCCTTCAACG
GCCAGGACAGAGATCAGAGATGGGTGCAGCTGAGAGTGCTGGGCGAGCTGACAATTTCTGGCCTGCCTCC
TACAGTGACCGTGCCTGAAGGCGATACAGCCAGACTGCTGTGTGTGGTGGCCGGCGAGTCTGTGAACATC
AGATGGTCCAGAAACGGCCTGCCTGTGCAGGCCGATGGACACAGAGTTCACCAGTCTCCAGACGGCACCC
TGCTGATCTACAACCTGAGAGCCAGAGATGAGGGCTCCTACACCTGTAGCGCTTATCAGGGATCACAGGC
CGTGTCCAGATCCACCGAAGTGAAGGTTGTGTCCCCTGCTCCTACCGCACAGCCACGTGATCCTGGCAGA
GATTGTGTGGATCAGCCCGAGCTGGCCAACTGCGATCTGATTCTGCAGGCCCAGCTGTGCGGCAACGAGT
ACTACAGCAGCTTCTGCTGCGCCAGCTGCTCCAGATTTCAGCCACACGCTCAGCCCATCTGGCAAGGCGC
GCCGGGCGGCGACAAGACCCACACCTGCCCCCCCTGCCCAGCTCCAGAACTGCTGGGAGGGCCTTCCGTG
TTCCTGTTCCCCCCCAAGCCCAAGGACACCCTGATGATCAGCAGGACCCCCGAGGTGACCTGCGTGGTGG
TGGCCGTGTCCCACGAGGACCCAGAGGTGAAGTTCAACTGGTACGTGGACGGCGTGGAGGTGCACAACGC
CAAGACCAAGCCCAGAGAGGAGCAGTACAACAGCACCTACAGGGTGGTGTCCGTGCTGACCGTGCTGCAC
CAGGACTGGCTGAACGGCAAAGAATACAAGTGCAAAGTCTCCAACAAGGCCCTGGCTGCCCCAATCGAAA
AGACAATCAGCAAGGCCAAGGGCCAGCCACGGGAGCCCCAGGTGTACACCCTGCCCCCCAGCCGGGAGGA
GATGACCAAGAACCAGGTGTCCCTGACCTGTCTGGTGAAGGGCTTCTACCCCAGCGATATCGCCGTGGAG
TGGGAGAGCAACGGCCAGCCCGAGAACAACTACAAGACCACCCCCCCAGTGCTGGACAGCGACGGCAGCT
TCTTCCTGTACAGCAAGCTGACCGTGGACAAGTCCAGGTGGCAGCAGGGCAACGTGTTCAGCTGCAGCGT
GATGCACGAGGCCCTGCACAACCACTACACCCAGAAGTCCCTGAGCCTGAGCCCCGGCGGCAGCGGTCTT
AATGATATTTTCGAGGCTCAGAAGATTGAGTGGCATGAACACCACCACCATCACCACTAAGGCCGGCCTG
TAGTCACTGGCACAACGCGTTACCCGGTAAGCCAATCGGGTATACACGGTCGTCATACTGCAGACAGGGT
TCTTCTACTTTGCAAGATAGTCTTGAGTAGTAAAATAAATAGATAGAGAAAATCAGCCTCGACTGTGCCT
TCTAGTTGCCAGCCATCTGTTGTTTGCCCCTCCCCCGTGCCTTCCTTGACCCTGGAAGGTGCCACTCCCA
CTGTCCTTTCCTAATAAAATGAGGAAATTGCATCACAACACTCAACCCTATCTCGGTCTATTCTTTTGAT
TTATAAGGGATTTTGCCGATTTCGGCCTATTGGTTAAAAAATGAGCTGATTTAACAAAAATTTAACGCGA
ATTAATTCTGTGGAATGTGTGTCAGTTAGGGTGTGGAAAGTCCCCAGGCTCCCCAGCAGGCAGAAGTATG
CAAAGCATGCATCTCAATTAGTCAGCAACCAGGTGTGGAAAGTCCCCAGGCTCCCCAGCAGGCAGAAGTA
TGCAAAGCATGCATCTCAATTAGTCAGCAACCATAGTCCCGCCCCTAACTCCGCCCATCCCGCCCCTAAC
TCCGCCCAGTTCCGCCCATTCTCCGCCCCATGGCTGACTAATTTTTTTTATTTATGCAGAGGCCGAGGCC
GCCTCTGCCTCTGAGCTATTCCAGAAGTAGTGAGGAGGCTTTTTTGGAGGCCTAGGCTTTTGCAAAAAGC
TCCCGGGAGCTTGTATATCCATTTTCGGATCTGATCAGCACGTGTTGACAATTAATCATCGGCATAGTAT
ATCGGCATAGTATAATACGACAAGGTGAGGAACTAAACCATGACCGAGTACAAGCCCACGGTGCGCCTCG
CCACCCGCGACGACGTCCCCAGGGCCGTACGCACCCTCGCCGCCGCGTTCGCCGACTACCCCGCCACGCG
CCACACCGTCGATCCGGACCGCCACATCGAGCGGGTCACCGAGCTGCAAGAACTCTTCCTCACGCGCGTC
GGGCTCGACATCGGCAAGGTGTGGGTCGCGGACGACGGCGCCGCGGTGGCGGTCTGGACCACGCCGGAGA
GCGTCGAAGCGGGGGCGGTGTTCGCCGAGATCGGCCCGCGCATGGCCGAGTTGAGCGGTTCCCGGCTGGC
CGCGCAGCAACAGATGGAAGGCCTCCTGGCGCCGCACCGGCCCAAGGAGCCCGCGTGGTTCCTGGCCACC
GTCGGCGTCTCGCCCGACCACCAGGGCAAGGGTCTGGGCAGCGCCGTCGTGCTCCCCGGAGTGGAGGCGG
CCGAGCGCGCCGGGGTGCCCGCCTTCCTGGAGACATCCGCGCCCCGCAACCTCCCCTTCTACGAGCGGCT
CGGCTTCACCGTCACCGCCGACGTCGAGGTGCCCGAAGGACCGCGCACCTGGTGCATGACCCGCAAGCCC
GGTGCCTGACACGTGCTACGAGATTTCGATTCCACCGCCGCCTTCTATGAAAGGTTGGGCTTCGGAATCG
TTTTCCGGGACGCCGGCTGGATGATCCTCCAGCGCGGGGATCTCATGCTGGAGTTCTTCGCCCACCCCAA
CTTGTTTATTGCAGCTTATAATGGTTACAAATAAAGCAATAGCATCACAAATTTCACAAATAAAGCATTT
TTTTCACTGCATTCTAGTTGTGGTTTGTCCAAACTCATCAATGTATCTTATCATGTCTGTATACCGTCGA
CCTCTAGCTAGAGCTTGGCGTAATCATGGTCATTACCAATGCTTAATCAGTGAGGCACCTATCTCAGCGA
TCTGTCTATTTCGTTCATCCATAGTTGCCTGACTCCCCGTCGTGTAGATAACTACGATACGGGAGGGCTT
ACCATCTGGCCCCAGCGCTGCGATGATACCGCGAGAACCACGCTCACCGGCTCCGGATTTATCAGCAATA
AACCAGCCAGCCGGAAGGGCCGAGCGCAGAAGTGGTCCTGCAACTTTATCCGCCTCCATCCAGTCTATTA
ATTGTTGCCGGGAAGCTAGAGTAAGTAGTTCGCCAGTTAATAGTTTGCGCAACGTTGTTGCCATCGCTAC
AGGCATCGTGGTGTCACGCTCGTCGTTTGGTATGGCTTCATTCAGCTCCGGTTCCCAACGATCAAGGCGA
GTTACATGATCCCCCATGTTGTGCAAAAAAGCGGTTAGCTCCTTCGGTCCTCCGATCGTTGTCAGAAGTA
AGTTGGCCGCAGTGTTATCACTCATGGTTATGGCAGCACTGCATAATTCTCTTACTGTCATGCCATCCGT
AAGATGCTTTTCTGTGACTGGTGAGTACTCAACCAAGTCATTCTGAGAATAGTGTATGCGGCGACCGAGT
TGCTCTTGCCCGGCGTCAATACGGGATAATACCGCGCCACATAGCAGAACTTTAAAAGTGCTCATCATTG
GAAAACGTTCTTCGGGGCGAAAACTCTCAAGGATCTTACCGCTGTTGAGATCCAGTTCGATGTAACCCAC
TCGTGCACCCAACTGATCTTCAGCATCTTTTACTTTCACCAGCGTTTCTGGGTGAGCAAAAACAGGAAGG
CAAAATGCCGCAAAAAAGGGAATAAGGGCGACACGGAAATGTTGAATACTCATATTCTTCCTT
