>Addgene plasmid #156965 | pD649-HAsp-PAPLN(Trunc3)-Fc(DAPA)-AviTag-6xHis | depositor partial sequence | sequence record 303040 | insert (extracellular domain truncation)
TTGCCTCAAGAGGTTCCATCTATGCAGGACGTGCACACCCCTGCCAGCAATCCTTGGATGCCTCTGGGAC
CTCAAGAGAGCCCTGCCTCTGATAGTAGAGGACAGTGGTGGGCCGCTCAAGAGCATCCTTCTGCCAGAGG
CGATCACAGAGGCGAAAGGGGAGATCCTAGAGGCGACCAGGGAACACATCTGTCTGCTCTCGGACCTGCT
CCATCTCTGCAGCAGCCTCCATATCAGCAGCCACTGAGATCTGGCAGCGGCCCTCACGATTGCAGACACT
CTCCACACGGCTGTTGTCCTGATGGCCACACAGCTTCTCTTGGCCCTCAGTGGCAAGGATGTCCTGGTGC
TCCTTGCCAGCAGAGCAGATACGGCTGCTGCCCTGATAGAGTGTCAGTGGCCGAAGGACCTCACCACGCC
GGCTGTACAAAGAGCTATGGCGGAGATTCTACCGGCGGCATGCCTAGAAGTAGAGCCGTGGCCTCTACCG
TGCACAATACCCATCAGCCTCAGGCTCAGCAGAACGAGCCTAGCGAGTGTAGAGGCAGCCAGTTCGGCTG
CTGTTACGATAATGTGGCTACAGCCGCCGGACCTCTCGGAGAGGGATGTGTTGGACAGCCTTCTCATGCT
TACCCCGTGCGGTGTCTGCTGCCTTCTGCTCATGGATCTTGTGCCGATTGGGCCGCCAGATGGTACTTTG
TGGCTTCCGTGGGCCAGTGCAACAGATTTTGGTACGGCGGATGCCACGGCAACGCCAACAATTTTGCCTC
CGAGCAAGAGTGCATGAGCAGCTGTCAGGGATCTCTGCACGGACCTAGAAGGCCTCAACCTGGCGCCTCT
GGAAGATCTACACACACAGATGGCGGAGGATCTAGCCCTGCCGGCGAACAAGAACCTTCTCAGCATAGAA
CAGGCGCTGCCGTGCAAAGAAAGCCTTGGCCTTCTGGCGGACTGTGGCGACAGGATCAACAACCTGGACC
TGGCGAAGCCCCTCACACACAGGCTTTTGGAGAATGGCCTTGGGGCCAAGAACTGGGATCAAGAGCACCT
GGACTCGGCGGAGATGCTGGATCTCCTGCTCCTCCATTTCACAGCAGCAGCTACAGAATCAGCCTGGCTG
GCGTGGAACCATCTCTGGTTCAAGCTGCTCTGGGACAGCTCGTGCGGCTGAGCTGTTCTGATGATACAGC
CCCTGAATCTCAGGCCGCCTGGCAAAAAGATGGCCAGCCAATCAGCAGCGACCGGCACAGACTGCAGTTT
GACGGCAGCCTGATCATTCACCCACTGCAGGCTGAGGATGCCGGCACATACAGCTGTGGCTCTACCAGAC
CTGGCCGGGATTCTCAGAAGATCCAGCTGAGAATCATCGGCGGCGATATGGCCGTGCTGTCTGAAGCCGA
ACTCAGCAGATTCCCTCAGCCTAGAGATCCCGCTCAGGATTTTGGACAAGCTGGCGCTGCTGGACCTCTG
GGAGCCATTCCTTCTAGTCACCCTCAGCCAGCCAACCGGCTGAGACTGGACCAGAATCAACCCAGAGTGG
TGGACGCCTCTCCTGGCCAGAGAATCAGAATGACATGCAGAGCCGAGGGCTTCCCACCTCCTGCTATTGA
GTGGCAGAGAGATGGACAGCCCGTCAGCTCTCCTAGACACCAGCTGCAGCCAGATGGCAGCCTGGTTATT
AGCAGAGTGGCTGTGGAAGATGGCGGCTTCTACACATGCGTGGCCTTCAACGGCCAGGACAGAGATCAGA
GATGGGTGCAGCTGAGAGTGCTGGGCGAGCTGACAATTTCTGGCCTGCCTCCTACAGTGACCGTGCCTGA
AGGCGATACAGCCAGACTGCTGTGTGTGGTGGCCGGCGAGTCTGTGAACATCAGATGGTCCAGAAACGGC
CTGCCTGTGCAGGCCGATGGACACAGAGTTCACCAGTCTCCAGACGGCACCCTGCTGATCTACAACCTGA
GAGCCAGAGATGAGGGCTCCTACACCTGTAGCGCTTATCAGGGATCACAGGCCGTGTCCAGATCCACCGA
AGTGAAGGTTGTGTCCCCTGCTCCTACCGCACAGCCACGTGATCCTGGCAGAGATTGTGTGGATCAGCCC
GAGCTGGCCAACTGCGATCTGATTCTGCAGGCCCAGCTGTGCGGCAACGAGTACTACAGCAGCTTCTGCT
GCGCCAGCTGCTCCAGATTTCAGCCACACGCTCAGCCCATCTGGCAA
